Addgene plasmid #146422: pAc5.1B-lambdaN-HA-DmAGO1-I716AR771A-siRNAres_G
Purpose: Insect Expression of DmAGO1-I716AR771A-siRNAres
Depositing lab: Elisa Izaurralde. Depositing organization: Max Planck Institute for Developmental Biology. Publication: A C-terminal silencing domain in GW182 is essential for miRNA function. Eulalio A, Helms S, Fritzsch C, Fauser M, Izaurralde E. RNA. 2009 Jun;15(6):1067-77. doi: 10.1261/rna.1605509. Epub 2009 Apr 21. PubMed 19383769.
Backbone
  Vector backbone: Unknown
  Vector type: Insect Expression
Growth in bacteria
  Bacterial resistance: Ampicillin, 100 μg/mL
  Growth temperature: 37°C
  Growth strain: DH5alpha
  Copy number: Low Copy
Gene/Insert
  Gene/Insert name: DmAGO1-I716AR771A-siRNAres
  Species: D. melanogaster (fly)
  Mutation: variation with 2 non silent mutations V315A and H913R compared to the sequence given by NCBI:NM_166020.1
  Entrez Gene: AGO1 (a.k.a. Dmel_CG6671, AGO-1, Ago, Ago-1, Ago1, Agp1, CG6671, Dm Ago1, DmAgo1, Dmel\CG6671, MRE20, ago-1, ago1, ago1-1, anon-WO0257455.29, argonaute1, dAGO1, dAgo1, dmAgo1, l(2)04845, l(2)4845, l(2)k00208, l(2)k08121)
  Cloning method: Unknown
Terms and licenses: Academic/Nonprofit Terms; Industry Terms: Not Available to Industry
Depositor comments: Plasmids from this collection were made available to the research community and donated after the lab closed. Please note that the sequence provided by the depositing laboratory may be theoretical/predicted or based on Sanger sequencing results. There may be discrepancies between sequencing results obtained by Addgene and the depositor sequence. If an Addgene verified sequence is not available, please contact before placing your order to request that our lab fully sequence the plasmid.
How to cite: pAc5.1B-lambdaN-HA-DmAGO1-I716AR771A-siRNAres_G was a gift from Elisa Izaurralde (Addgene plasmid # 146422 ; http://n2t.net/addgene:146422 ; RRID:Addgene_146422)
