[The description below was written by a language model from this plasmid's Addgene catalogue record and pLannotate feature annotations shown in this document.]
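Description:
pAc5.1B-lambdaN-HA-DmAGO1-I716AR771A-siRNAres_G is an 8,410 nt insect expression plasmid for producing a tagged, mutant form of Drosophila melanogaster Argonaute 1 (AGO1) in fly cells. The catalogue lists the backbone as unknown, although the name and annotated parts point to a pAc5.1-type vector. The Drosophila actin 5C (Ac5) promoter provides strong constitutive transcription, and an SV40 polyadenylation signal lies downstream. The plasmid is propagated in E. coli through a ColE1/pUC-family origin and selected with ampicillin via the β-lactamase gene and its promoter. The record lists the plasmid as low copy despite the origin annotation. Short fragments annotated as a tetracycline resistance gene and SV40 large T antigen appear to be non-functional backbone remnants.

The open reading frame begins with a short fragment of the bacteriophage lambda N protein, followed by an HA epitope and then the AGO1 coding sequence. The annotation software labelled the AGO1 region by homology to rat Ago2, but the record identifies it as fly AGO1. The lambda N peptide binds boxB RNA hairpins, so the fusion can be artificially tethered to a boxB-containing reporter mRNA, while HA allows detection or immunoprecipitation. A vector-derived V5 tag is annotated after the insert, but the record does not say whether it is translated in frame. The insert carries the I716A and R771A substitutions named in the construct. "siRNAres" implies changes that make the transcript resistant to an RNAi trigger directed against endogenous AGO1, as used in knockdown-and-rescue experiments. Two further non-silent differences from the reference sequence, V315A and H913R, are noted. The construct comes from work on miRNA-mediated silencing and GW182 function, and the sequence is depositor-supplied and may be theoretical.
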