Features (pLannotate 1.2.2; 11 found; start..end, strand, type, name):
     56..2568    +  promoter       Ac5 promoter: Drosophila melanogaster actin 5C promoter
   2589..2654    +  CDS            N (fragment): REGN_LAMBD - Experimental evidence at protein level: Swiss-Prot protein existence level 1. Plays a role as a transcriptional antitermination factor that allows the virus to initiate its lytic phase. Activates expression of the delayed viral early genes by modifying host RNA polymerase (RNAP) into a form that is resistant to termination signals. This antitermination function requires the host NusA protein which serves to stabilize the interaction between antitermination protein N and host RNA polymerase. From Escherichia phage lambda (Bacteriophage lambda).
   2685..2711    +  CDS            3xHA (fragment): three tandem HA epitope tags
   3060..5663    +  CDS            Ago2: AGO2_RAT - Also known as Eif2c2. Experimental evidence at protein level: Swiss-Prot protein existence level 1. Required for RNA-mediated gene silencing (RNAi) by the RNA- induced silencing complex (RISC). The 'minimal RISC' appears to include AGO2 bound to a short guide RNA such as a microRNA (miRNA) or short interfering RNA (siRNA). These guide RNAs direct RISC to complementary mRNAs that are targets for RISC-mediated gene silencing. The precise mechanism of gene silencing depends on the degree of complementarity between the miRNA or siRNA and its target. Binding of RISC to a perfectly comple
   5695..5736    +  CDS            V5 tag: epitope tag from simian virus 5
   5836..5970    -  polyA_signal   SV40 poly(A) signal: SV40 polyadenylation signal
   5993..6077    -  CDS            large T antigen (fragment): large T antigen from SV40 (simian virus 40)
   6078..6548    +  CDS            TcR (fragment): tetracycline efflux protein; tet; confers resistance to tetracycline
   6592..7180    -  rep_origin     ori: high-copy-number ColE1/pMB1/pBR322/pUC origin of replication
   7351..8211    -  CDS            AmpR: β-lactamase; bla; confers resistance to ampicillin, carbenicillin, and related antibiotics
   8212..8316    -  promoter       AmpR promoter: bla
>Addgene plasmid #146422 | pAc5.1B-lambdaN-HA-DmAGO1-I716AR771A-siRNAres_G | depositor full sequence | sequence record 288867 | Full Sequence
CTTCAAGGAATTAATTCTATATTCTAAAAACACAAATGATACTTCTAAAAAAAATCATGAATGGCATCAA
CTCTGAATCAAATCTTTGCAGATGCACCTACTTCTCATTTCCACTGTCACATCATTTTTCCAGATCTCGC
TGCCTGTTATGTGGCCCACAAACCAAGACACGTTTTATGGCCATTAAAGCTGGCTGATCGTCGCCAAACA
CCAAATACATATCAATATGTACATTCGAGAAAGAAGCGATCAAAGAAGCGTCTTCGGGCGAGTAGGAGAA
TGCGGAGGAGAAGGAGAACGAGCTGATCTAGTATCTCTCCACAATCCAATGCCAACTGACCAACTGGCCA
TATTCGGAGCAATTTGAAGCCAATTTCCATCGCCTGGCGATCGCTCCATTCTTGGCTATATGTTTTTCAC
CGTTCCCGGGGCCATTTTCAAAGACTCGTCGGTAAGATAAGATTGTGTCACTCGCTGTCTCTCTTCATTT
GTCGAAGAATGCTGAGGAATTTCGCGATGACGTCGGCGAGTATTTTGAAGAATGAGAATAATTTGTATTT
ATACGAAAATCAGTTAGTGGAATTTTCTACAAAAACATGTTATCTATAGATAATTTTGTTGCAAAATATG
TTGACTATGACAAAGATTGTATGTATATACCTTTAATGTATTCTCATTTTCTTATGTATTTATAATGGCA
ATGATGATACTGATGATATTTTAAGATGATGCCAGACCACAGGCTGATTTCTGCGTCTTTTGCCGAACGC
AGTGCATGTGCGGTTGTTGTTTTTTGGAATAGTTTCAATTTTCGGACTGTCCGCTTTGATTTCAGTTTCT
TGGCTTATTCAAAAAGCAAAGTAAAGCCAAAAAAGCGAGATGGCAATACCAAATGCGGCAAAACGGTAGT
GGAAGGAAAGGGGTGCGGGGCAGCGGAAGGAAGGGTGGGGCGGGGCGTGGCGGGGTCTGTGGCTGGGCGC
GACGTCACCGACGTTGGAGCCACTCCTTTGACCATGTGTGCGTGTGTGTATTATTCGTGTCTCGCCACTC
GCCGGTTGTTTTTTTCTTTTTATCTCGCTCTCTCTAGCGCCATCTCGTACGCATGCTCAACGCACCGCAT
GTTGCCGTGTCCTTTATGCGTCATTTTGGCTCGAAATAGGCAATTATTTAAACAAAGATTAGTCAACGAA
AACGCTAAAATAAATAAGTCTACAATATGGTTACTTATTGCCATGTGTGTGCAGCCAACGATAGCAACAA
AAGCAACAACACAGTGGCTTTCCCTCTTTCACTTTTTGTTTGCAAGCGCGTGCGAGCAAGACGGCACGAC
CGGCAAACGCAATTACGCTGACAAAGAGCAGACGAAGTTTTGGCCGAAAAACATCAAGGCGCCTGATACG
AATGCATTTGCAATAACAATTGCGATATTTAATATTGTTTATGAAGCTGTTTGACTTCAAAACACACAAA
AAAAAAAATAAAACAAATTATTTGAAAGAGAATTAGGAATCGGACAGCTTATCGTTACGGGCTAACAGCA
CACCGAGACGAAATAGCTTACCTGACGTCACAGCCTCTGGAAGAACTGCCGCCAAGCAGAGAGAGAGAGA
AAAAGAGGGAGAGCAGCTTAGACCGCATGTGCTTGTGTGTGAGGCGTCTCTCTCTTCGTCTCCTGTTTGC
GCAAACGCATAGACTGCACTGAGAAAATCGATTACCTATTTTTTATGAATGAATATTTGCACTATTACTA
TTCAAAACTATTAAGATAGCAATCACATTCAATAGCCAAATACTATACCACCTGAGCGATGCAACGAAAT
GATCAATTTGAGCAAAAATGCTGCATATTTAGGACGGCATCATTATAGAAATGCTTCTTGCTGTGTACTT
TTCTCTCGTCTGGCAGCTGTTTCGCCGTTATTGTTAAAACCGGCTTAAGTTAGGTGTGTTTTCTACGACT
AGTGATGCCCCTACTAGAAGATGTGTGTTGCACAAATGTCCCTGAATAACCAATTTGAAGTGCAGATAGC
AGTAAACGTAAGCTAATATGAATATTATTTAACTGTAATGTTTTAATATCGCTGGACATTACTAATAAAC
CCACTATAAACACATGTACATATGTATGTTTTGGCATACAATGAGTAGTTGGGGAAAAAATGTGTAAAAG
CACCGTGACCATCACAGCATAAAGATAACCAGCTGAAGTATCGAATATGAGTAACCCCCAAATTGAATCA
CATGCCGCAACTGATAGGACCCATGGAAGTACACTCTTCATGGCGATATACAAGACACACACAAGCACGA
ACACCCAGTTGCGGAGGAAATTCTCCGTAAATGAAAACCCAATCGGCGAACAATTCATACCCATATATGG
TAAAAGTTTTGAACGCGACTTGAGAGCGGAGAGCATTGCGGCTGATAAGGTTTTAGCGCTAAGCGGGCTT
TATAAAACGGGCTGCGGGACCAGTTTTCATATCACTACCGTTTGAGTTCTTGTGCTGTGTGGATACTCCT
CCCGACACAAAGCCGCTCCATCAGCCAGCAGTCGTCTAATCCAGAGACCCCGGATCGGGGTACCCAACAT
GGACGCACAAACACGACGACGTGAGCGTCGCGCTGAGAAACAAGCTCAATGGAAAGCTGCAAACGGTGGA
TCTCCTCCAAGCTTGAATTCTATGTACCCATACGATGTTCCAGATTACGCTATGTCCACGGAGCGTGAGC
TGGCTCCCGGTGGGCCAGCTCAGCTCCATCCGCACACGCTGCCGCTGACTTTTCCGGATCTCCAGATGAC
CTCCACCGTGGGCATCATTGGGAAAGTCTACGAGTCACAGTGGACCCCCTCGCCCACTCGGCCTCAGAGT
CCCTCTCAGGCGCAGACTAGCTTCGACACGCTCACATCACCACCAGCGCCCGGCTCGTCGGTCAATCCCA
CCGCCGTCACCAGCCCAAGTGCCCAGAATGTGGCCGCTGGTGGAGCAACTGTGGCCGGTGCAGCAGCAAC
TGCCGCCCAGGTGGCCTCCGCCTTGGGTGCCACCACCGGCAGCGTGACGCCAGCAATTGCCACCGCAACG
CCAGCCACGCAGCCGGATATGCCCGTCTTTACGTGTCCACGACGCCCGAATCTCGGACGAGAGGGTCGCC
CGATTGTGCTGCGCGCCAATCACTTCCAGGTGACAATGCCGCGTGGCTATGTGCATCACTATGACATCAA
TATACAGCCGGACAAGTGTCCGCGAAAGGTGAACCGTGAGATTATCGAGACTATGGTGCATGCCTATAGC
AAGATCTTCGGAGTGCTCAAGCCGGTGTTCGATGGTCGCAACAATCTGTATACCCGCGATCCCCTGCCCA
TTGGCAACGAGCGTCTAGAGCTGGAGGTTACTCTACCCGGCGAGGGCAAAGATCGAATCTTTCGCGTGAC
GATCAAGTGGCAGGCTCAGGTCTCGCTCTTCAATTTGGAGGAAGCTCTCGAAGGCCGCACGCGGCAGATA
CCCTATGATGCCATTTTGGCGCTCGATGTGGTCATGCGCCATCTGCCCAGCATGACGTACACGCCAGTGG
GACGTAGCTTCTTCAGTTCCCCGGAGGGTTACTACCATCCCCTGGGTGGTGGACGCGAGGTTTGGTTCGG
TTTCCATCAGAGCGCAAGGCCCTCGCAGTGGAAGATGATGCTCAATATCGATGTCTCGGCCACCGCTTTC
TACAAGGCTCAACCAGTCATTGACTTCATGTGCGAGGTGCTGGACATTCGCGACATCAACGAGCAGCGCA
AACCGCTCACCGATTCGCAGCGCGTCAAGTTCACCAAAGAAATTAAAGGCCTGAAGATCGAGATCACCCA
CTGCGGCCAGATGCGTCGCAAGTATCGTGTGTGCAACGTCACTCGCCGCCCCGCTCAGATGCAATCATTC
CCACTGCAGCTGGAGAACGGACAGACCGTAGAGTGCACCGTGGCCAAGTACTTCCTGGACAAGTACCGCA
TGAAATTGCGCTACCCGCACTTGCCCTGCCTGCAGGTTGGCCAAGAGCACAAGCACACTTACCTGCCTCT
AGAGGTGTGCAACATTGTGGCCGGACAGCGGTGCATTAAAAAGCTGACCGATATGCAGACGTCGACCATG
ATCAAGGCCACAGCTCGTTCAGCTCCGGATCGTGAGCGTGAGATTAACAACTTGGTAAAGCGCGCCGACT
TCAACAACGATTCGTATGTGCAAGAGTTTGGCCTGACCATCTCCAATTCGATGATGGAGGTACGAGGACG
CGTCTTGCCTCCTCCCAAGCTTCAGTATGGGGGACGTGTGTCTACCGGCCTCACCGGCCAGCAGCTGTTC
CCGCCACAGAACAAGGTGAGCTTGGCCTCGCCCAACCAGGGTGTATGGGATATGCGAGGCAAGCAGTTCT
TCACTGGCGTCGAGATCCGCATCTGGGCCATCGCCTGTTTTGCCCCACAGCGCACGGTGCGCGAGGATGC
GCTGCGTAATTTCACCCAGCAGCTGCAGAAGATCTCAAACGATGCAGGCATGCCGATAATTGGACAGCCG
TGCTTCTGTAAGTACGCCACCGGGCCGGATCAAGTGGAACCCATGTTCCGTTACCTGAAGATCACCTTCC
CCGGCCTGCAACTCGTCGTGGTTGTGCTGCCCGGCAAGACTCCAGTATACGCCGAGGTGAAGCGTGTAGG
TGACACCGTTCTGGGTATGGCCACCCAGTGTGTGCAGGCCAAGAACGTGAACAAGACATCGCCACAGACG
CTCTCTAATCTGTGTCTGAAGATCAACGTCAAGTTGGGCGGCATCAATTCAATTCTGGTCCCCTCCATTC
GGCCAAAGGTCTTCAATGAGCCGGTCGCCTTTTTGGGTGCCGATGTGACACACCCACCAGCTGGCGACAA
CAAGAAACCATCGATTGCCGCCGTCGTGGGCTCCATGGATGCCCATCCATCGCGGTATGCCGCCACCGTT
CGCGTACAGCAGCACCGACAGGAGATCATCCAGGAGCTGAGCAGCATGGTGGCTGAGCTGTTGATCATGT
TCTACAAGTCGACGGGCGGCTACAAGCCCCACCGCATCATACTCTATCGTGACGGAGTCTCCGAGGGACA
ATTCCCACATGTCCTGCAACACGAATTGACCGCCATTCGCGAGGCCTGCATTAAGCTAGAGCCAGAGTAT
CGGCCGGGCATCACATTCATTGTGGTGCAGAAGCGCCATCACACTCGACTCTTCTGCGCGGAGAAGAAGG
AGCAGAGCGGCAAATCGGGCAATATTCCCGCAGGCACCACCGTCGATGTGGGCATCACACATCCCACCGA
ATTTGATTTCTATCTATGCAGCCATCAGGGCATCCAGGGCACCAGTCGCCCCTCGCACTACCACGTTCTG
TGGGACGACAATCACTTTGACTCGGACGAGCTGCAGTGCCTCACGTATCAGCTATGCCGTACGTACGTGC
GCTGCACCCGATCCGTCAGTATACCGGCGCCAGCCTACTACGCCCATTTAGTGGCCTTCCGTGCCAGATA
TCATCTGGTGGAGAAGGAGCACGATTCGGGCGAGGGTTCGCACCAGAGCGGCTGCTCAGAGGATCGTACG
CCAGGTGCCATGGCCAGGGCCATCACTGTGCACGCGGATACCAAGAAGGTCATGTACTTTGCCTAACTCG
AGTCTAGAGGGCCCGCGGTTCGAAGGTAAGCCTATCCCTAACCCTCTCCTCGGTCTCGATTCTACGCGTA
CCGGTCATCATCACCATCACCATTGAGTTTAAACCCGCTGATCAGCCTCGACTGTGCCTTCTAAGGCCTG
AGCTCGCTGATCAGCCTCGATCGAGGATCCAGACATGATAAGATACATTGATGAGTTTGGACAAACCACA
ACTAGAATGCAGTGAAAAAAATGCTTTATTTGTGAAATTTGTGATGCTATTGCTTTATTTGTAACCATTA
TAAGCTGCAATAAACAAGTTAACAACAACAATTGCATTCATTTTATGTTTCAGGTTCAGGGGGAGGTGTG
GGAGGTTTTTTAAAGCAAGTAAAACCTCTACAAATGTGGTATGGCTGATTATGATCAGTCGACCGATGCC
CTTGAGAGCCTTCAACCCAGTCAGCTCCTTCCGGTGGGCGCGGGGCATGACTATCGTCGCCGCACTTATG
ACTGTCTTCTTTATCATGCAACTCGTAGGACAGGTGCCGGCAGCGCTCTGGGTCATTTTCGGCGAGGACC
GCTTTCGCTGGAGCGCGACGATGATCGGCCTGTCGCTTGCGGTATTCGGAATCTTGCACGCCCTCGCTCA
AGCCTTCGTCACTGGTCCCGCCACCAAACGTTTCGGCGAGAAGCAGGCCATTATCGCCGGCATGGCGGCC
GACGCGCTGGGCTACGTCTTGCTGGCGTTCGCGACGCGAGGCTGGATGGCCTTCCCCATTATGATTCTTC
TCGCTTCCGGCGGCATCGGGATGCCCGCGTTGCAGGCCATGCTGTCCAGGCAGGTAGATGACGACCATCA
GGGACAGCTTCAAGGATCGCTCGCGGCTCTTACCAGCCAGCAAAAGGCCAGGAACCGTAAAAAGGCCGCG
TTGCTGGCGTTTTTCCATAGGCTCCGCCCCCCTGACGAGCATCACAAAAATCGACGCTCAAGTCAGAGGT
GGCGAAACCCGACAGGACTATAAAGATACCAGGCGTTTCCCCCTGGAAGCTCCCTCGTGCGCTCTCCTGT
TCCGACCCTGCCGCTTACCGGATACCTGTCCGCCTTTCTCCCTTCGGGAAGCGTGGCGCTTTCTCAATGC
TCACGCTGTAGGTATCTCAGTTCGGTGTAGGTCGTTCGCTCCAAGCTGGGCTGTGTGCACGAACCCCCCG
TTCAGCCCGACCGCTGCGCCTTATCCGGTAACTATCGTCTTGAGTCCAACCCGGTAAGACACGACTTATC
GCCACTGGCAGCAGCCACTGGTAACAGGATTAGCAGAGCGAGGTATGTAGGCGGTGCTACAGAGTTCTTG
AAGTGGTGGCCTAACTACGGCTACACTAGAAGGACAGTATTTGGTATCTGCGCTCTGCTGAAGCCAGTTA
CCTTCGGAAAAAGAGTTGGTAGCTCTTGATCCGGCAAACAAACCACCGCTGGTAGCGGTGGTTTTTTTGT
TTGCAAGCAGCAGATTACGCGCAGAAAAAAAGGATCTCAAGAAGATCCTTTGATCTTTTCTACGGGGTCT
GACGCTCAGTGGAACGAAAACTCACGTTAAGGGATTTTGGTCATGAGATTATCAAAAAGGATCTTCACCT
AGATCCTTTTAAATTAAAAATGAAGTTTTAAATCAATCTAAAGTATATATGAGTAAACTTGGTCTGACAG
TTACCAATGCTTAATCAGTGAGGCACCTATCTCAGCGATCTGTCTATTTCGTTCATCCATAGTTGCCTGA
CTCCCCGTCGTGTAGATAACTACGATACGGGAGGGCTTACCATCTGGCCCCAGTGCTGCAATGATACCGC
GAGACCCACGCTCACCGGCTCCAGATTTATCAGCAATAAACCAGCCAGCCGGAAGGGCCGAGCGCAGAAG
TGGTCCTGCAACTTTATCCGCCTCCATCCAGTCTATTAATTGTTGCCGGGAAGCTAGAGTAAGTAGTTCG
CCAGTTAATAGTTTGCGCAACGTTGTTGCCATTGCTGCAGGCATCGTGGTGTCACGCTCGTCGTTTGGTA
TGGCTTCATTCAGCTCCGGTTCCCAACGATCAAGGCGAGTTACATGATCCCCCATGTTGTGCAAAAAAGC
GGTTAGCTCCTTCGGTCCTCCGATCGTTGTCAGAAGTAAGTTGGCCGCAGTGTTATCACTCATGGTTATG
GCAGCACTGCATAATTCTCTTACTGTCATGCCATCCGTAAGATGCTTTTCTGTGACTGGTGAGTACTCAA
CCAAGTCATTCTGAGAATAGTGTATGCGGCGACCGAGTTGCTCTTGCCCGGCGTCAACACGGGATAATAC
CGCGCCACATAGCAGAACTTTAAAAGTGCTCATCATTGGAAAACGTTCTTCGGGGCGAAAACTCTCAAGG
ATCTTACCGCTGTTGAGATCCAGTTCGATGTAACCCACTCGTGCACCCAACTGATCTTCAGCATCTTTTA
CTTTCACCAGCGTTTCTGGGTGAGCAAAAACAGGAAGGCAAAATGCCGCAAAAAAGGGAATAAGGGCGAC
ACGGAAATGTTGAATACTCATACTCTTCCTTTTTCAATATTATTGAAGCATTTATCAGGGTTATTGTCTC
ATGAGCGGATACATATTTGAATGTATTTAGAAAAATAAACAAATAGGGGTTCCGCGCACATTTCCCCGAA
AAGTGCCACCTGACGTCTAAGAAACCATTATTATCATGACATTAACCTATAAAAATAGGCGTATCACGAG
GCCCTTTCGT
